Addgene plasmid #36990: Desmoglein2_tail-GST
Depositing lab: Kathleen Green. Depositing organization: Northwestern University. Publication: A role for caveolin-1 in desmoglein binding and desmosome dynamics. Brennan D, Peltonen S, Dowling A, Medhat W, Green KJ, Wahl JK 3rd, Del Galdo F, Mahoney MG. Oncogene. 2012 Mar 29;31(13):1636-48. doi: 10.1038/onc.2011.346. Epub 2011 Aug 15. PubMed 21841821.
Backbone
  Vector backbone: PGEX4T-1
  Backbone manufacturer: GE Healthcare
  Vector type: Bacterial Expression
Growth in bacteria
  Bacterial resistance: Ampicillin, 100 μg/mL
  Growth temperature: 37°C
  Growth strain: DH5alpha
  Copy number: High Copy
Gene/Insert
  Gene/Insert name: Dsg2 (alt name: Desmoglein2)
  Species: H. sapiens (human)
  Mutation: Intracellular domain of DSG2 (nucleotides 1911–3516)
  Entrez Gene: DSG2 (a.k.a. CDHF5, HDGC)
  Tag / fusion protein: GST (N terminal on backbone)
  Cloning method: Restriction Enzyme; 5′ cloning site BamHI (not destroyed); 3′ cloning site NotI (not destroyed)
  Sequencing primers: 5′ pGEX_5
Terms and licenses: Academic/Nonprofit Terms; Industry Terms: Not Available to Industry
How to cite: Desmoglein2_tail-GST was a gift from Kathleen Green (Addgene plasmid # 36990 ; http://n2t.net/addgene:36990 ; RRID:Addgene_36990)
