[The description below was written by a language model from this plasmid's Addgene catalogue record.]
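Description:
Desmoglein2_tail-GST is a bacterial expression plasmid built on the pGEX-4T-1 backbone, designed to produce the cytoplasmic tail of human desmoglein 2 (DSG2) as a glutathione S-transferase fusion protein in E. coli. It is maintained as a high-copy plasmid under ampicillin selection. No feature table accompanies the record, so the promoter, origin and other backbone elements are not itemised. pGEX-4T vectors in general drive expression from an IPTG-inducible tac promoter with a plasmid-borne lacI repressor, and place a thrombin cleavage site between GST and the cloning site.

The insert is a fragment of the human DSG2 coding sequence corresponding to the intracellular domain (recorded as nucleotides 1911–3516), so the extracellular cadherin repeats and other upstream portions of this desmosomal cadherin are absent. It was cloned between the BamHI and NotI sites, both of which remain intact, placing it downstream of the backbone-encoded GST so that the tag sits at the N terminus of the fusion. The GST moiety allows the recombinant protein to be captured on glutathione resin for purification or for immobilisation as bait.

The associated publication concerns caveolin-1 binding to desmogleins and its role in desmosome dynamics. This is consistent with use of the construct as a source of recombinant Dsg2 tail for pull-down and other in vitro binding assays aimed at identifying or mapping partners of the desmoglein cytoplasmic domain, although the record itself does not spell out the specific experiments.
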