>Addgene plasmid #36990 | Desmoglein2_tail-GST | addgene partial sequence | sequence record 47013 | pGEX-5 5'-GGGCTGGCAAGCCACGTTTGGTG-3'
CTGGTTCGCGTGGATCCGAGAATTTGTATTTTCAGGGTTGCCATTGCGGAAAGGGCGCCAAAGGCTTTAC
CCCCATACCTGGCACCATAGAGATGCTGCATCCTTGGAATAATGAAGGAGCACCACCTGAAGACAAGGTG
GTGCCATCATTTCTGCCAGTGGATCAAGGGGGCAGTCTAGTAGGAAGAAATGGAGTAGGAGGTATGGCCA
AGGAAGCCACGATGAAAGGAAGTAGCTCTGCTTCCATTGTCAAAGGGCAACATGAGATGTCCGAGATGGA
TGGAAGGTGGGAAGAACACAGAAGCCTGCTTTCTGGTAGAGCTACCCAGTTTACAGGGGCCACAGGCGCT
ATCATGACCACTGAAACCACGAAGACCGCAAGGGCCACAGGGGCTTCCAGAGACATGGCCGGAGCTCAGG
CAGCTGCTGTTGCACTGAACGAAGAATTCTTAAGAAATTATTTCACTGATAAAGCGGCCTCTTACACTGA
GGAAGATGAAAATCACACAGCCAAAGATTGCCTTCTGGTTTATTCTCAGGAAGAAACTGAATCGCTGAAT
GCTTCTATTGGTTGTTGCAGTTTTATTGAAGGAGAGCTAGATGACCGCTTCTTAGATGATTTGGGACTTA
AATTCAAGACGCTAGCTGAAGTTTGCCTGGGTCAAAAAATAGATATAAATAAGGAAATTGAGCAGAGACA
AAAACCTGCCACAGAAACAAGTATGAACACAGCTTCACATTCACTCTGTGAGCAAACTATGGTTAATTCA
GAGAATACCTACTCCT
