>Addgene plasmid #36990 | Desmoglein2_tail-GST | addgene partial sequence | sequence record 47221 | pGEX-3 5'-CCGGGAGCTGCATGTGTCAGAGG-3'
ATCGTCAGTCAGTCACGATGCGGCCGCTCCTTTGCATATCAGTGACTGAGAAAAATTTTAAGATCAATGT
GTATGTGTCTCTGTGTGTCTGTAAGGCTCATGAAAAATCAGGTACATTGGAAACATGAAATTAGTCACTG
CTAATTAAACTCTGGGTCAGTTTGTGGCTGACTGCTGTTTAGGAGTAAGAATGCTGTACAGTGCTATGCT
TGGTGACTCTGGTGGAAGATGTGGTTATGGTAGAATTAGAATGACCAGATTCCTCTAAACCAAAATCTGG
CAGAGGGCCAGGGACTCCAGCTCCAGACACCGTGGTGTTCCTAGCCGTCATAGAATTTTCAGTGGGAATC
TGGTAACTGGATTGCAGAGTGGAAGCAGGTGCTAGAACTCTTTCTGTCACTGTCACATTCTGTCCTACTG
CTATATTAGGCATGGCCAGAGTAGGCTGCACACCTGAGCTGGGGGCAAGGAAGCTCTCTCTTTCCCTCAC
CATGACGTAAGGTACATCTTGAAGATGCTGAGTGCCTTCCAGAGGATTCGATCCACCCCCATGAGGCTGT
ATTACTCTTTCAGTGACCACAACTGTACCTTCATTAGCATAAGGCTGATCTACCAAGGTAGAAGCTGGAG
CATACACCCTCTCTGTCACAATAAGGCTCTGTGGCTGGCTAGGACCCAGGATCACAGTGGTTGGTGGCAT
AGTGGACCCTGTGACATAGG
